Addgene plasmid #197166: pAAV-CAG-iRFP713-P2A-GFP
Purpose: Expresses the protein of iRFP713-P2A-GFP in mammalian cells
Depositing lab: Kiryl Piatkevich. Depositing organization: Westlake University. Publication: Quantitative assessment of near-infrared fluorescent proteins. Zhang H, Papadaki S, Sun X, Wang X, Drobizhev M, Yao L, Rehbock M, Koster RW, Wu L, Namikawa K, Piatkevich KD. Nat Methods. 2023 Sep 4. doi: 10.1038/s41592-023-01975-z. PubMed 37666982.
Backbone
  Vector backbone: pAAV-CAG-WPRE
  Vector type: AAV
Growth in bacteria
  Bacterial resistance: Ampicillin, 100 μg/mL
  Growth temperature: 37°C
  Growth strain: NEB Stable
  Copy number: High Copy
Gene/Insert
  Gene/Insert name: iRFP713-P2A-GFP
  Species: M. musculus (mouse)
  Cloning method: Gibson Cloning
Terms and licenses: Academic/Nonprofit Terms; Industry Terms: Not Available to Industry
Depositor comments: Please visit https://www.researchsquare.com/article/rs-797586/v1 for preprint.
How to cite: pAAV-CAG-iRFP713-P2A-GFP was a gift from Kiryl Piatkevich (Addgene plasmid # 197166 ; http://n2t.net/addgene:197166 ; RRID:Addgene_197166)
