[The description below was written by a language model from this plasmid's Addgene catalogue record and pLannotate feature annotations shown in this document.]
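Description:
pAAV-CAG-iRFP713-P2A-GFP is an adeno-associated virus transfer plasmid built on the pAAV-CAG-WPRE backbone for expressing a near-infrared fluorescent protein together with a green reference fluorophore in mammalian cells. The roughly 6.5 kb plasmid is propagated in E. coli through a high-copy ColE1/pUC-type origin and selected with ampicillin via the β-lactamase gene. An f1 phage origin is also present. Two AAV2 inverted terminal repeats (one annotated as a fragment) flank the expression cassette, providing the cis elements needed for replication and packaging of the intervening DNA into recombinant AAV particles when rep, cap and helper functions are supplied in trans. The plasmid can equally be used by direct transfection.

Expression is driven by the CAG promoter, annotated here as a CMV enhancer fragment, the chicken β-actin promoter and chimeric β-actin/β-globin intron sequences, which give strong, broadly active transcription. The single open reading frame encodes iRFP713, a bacteriophytochrome-derived protein from Rhodopseudomonas palustris that needs biliverdin as a chromophore, followed by EGFP. The gap between the two annotated coding regions corresponds to the P2A peptide named in the construct title, which causes ribosomal skipping so that the two proteins are produced separately from one transcript in about equal amounts. A WPRE downstream enhances transcript stability and expression, and an SV40 polyadenylation signal terminates the message. The catalogue lists mouse as the insert species, although neither fluorescent protein is of mouse origin.

Because GFP is co-translated with iRFP713, its signal can serve as an internal expression reference. This fits the associated study's quantitative comparison of near-infrared fluorescent proteins.
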