Features (pLannotate 1.2.2; 19 found; start..end, strand, type, name):
     31..279     +  enhancer       CMV enhancer (fragment): human cytomegalovirus immediate early enhancer
    281..558     +  promoter       chicken β-actin promoter: No description available
    559..694     +  intron         hybrid intron (fragment): hybrid between chicken β-actin (CBA) and minute virus of mice (MMV) introns (Gray et al., 2011)
    783..913     +  intron         chimeric intron (fragment): chimera between introns from chicken β-actin and rabbit β-globin
    911..973     +  CDS            HBB (fragment): HBB_LEPEU - Experimental evidence at protein level: Swiss-Prot protein existence level 1. Involved in oxygen transport from the lung to the various peripheral tissues. From Lepus europaeus (European hare).
    985..1932    +  CDS            iRFP713: iRFP713 is a basic (constitutively fluorescent) near ir fluorescent protein published in 2011, derived from Rhodopseudomonas palustris. It has low acid sensitivity. It requires the cofactor biliverdin for fluorescence.
   2026..2742    +  CDS            EGFP: the original enhanced GFP (Yang et al., 1996) mammalian codon-optimized
   2743..2767    +  misc_feature   MCS (fragment): pBluescript multiple cloning site
   2767..3355    +  misc_feature   WPRE: woodchuck hepatitis virus posttranscriptional regulatory element
   3398..3519    -  polyA_signal   SV40 poly(A) signal: SV40 polyadenylation signal
   3542..3610    -  CDS            large T antigen (fragment): large T antigen from SV40 (simian virus 40)
   3681..3814    +  repeat_region  AAV2 ITR: inverted terminal repeat of adeno-associated virus serotype 2 inverted
   3808..3864    -  CDS            lacI (fragment): lac repressor; lacI; The lac repressor binds to the lac operator to inhibit transcription in E. coli. This inhibition can be relieved by adding lactose or isopropyl-β-D-thiogalactopyranoside (IPTG).
   4047..4635    -  rep_origin     ori: high-copy-number ColE1/pMB1/pBR322/pUC origin of replication
   4806..5666    -  CDS            AmpR: β-lactamase; bla; confers resistance to ampicillin, carbenicillin, and related antibiotics
   5667..5771    -  promoter       AmpR promoter: bla
   5824..6252    -  rep_origin     f1 ori (sequence partly withheld): f1 bacteriophage origin of replication; arrow indicates direction of (+) strand synthesis
   6257..6326    -  CDS            lacZα (fragment): LacZα fragment of β-galactosidase; lacZ fragment
   6321..6453    -  repeat_region  AAV2 ITR (fragment): inverted terminal repeat of adeno-associated virus serotype 2 inverted
>Addgene plasmid #197166 | pAAV-CAG-iRFP713-P2A-GFP | addgene full sequence | sequence record 387194 | Addgene NGS Result
TATCTACGTAGCCATGCTCTAGGAAGAGTACCATTGACGTCAATAATGACGTATGTTCCCATAGTAACGC
CAATAGGGACTTTCCATTGACGTCAATGGGTGGAGTATTTACGGTAAACTGCCCACTTGGCAGTACATCA
AGTGTATCATATGCCAAGTACGCCCCCTATTGACGTCAATGACGGTAAATGGCCCGCCTGGCATTATGCC
CAGTACATGACCTTATGGGACTTTCCTACTTGGCAGTACATCTACGTATTAGTCATCGCTATTACCATGG
TCGAGGTGAGCCCCACGTTCTGCTTCACTCTCCCCATCTCCCCCCCCTCCCCACCCCCAATTTTGTATTT
ATTTATTTTTTAATTATTTTGTGCAGCGATGGGGGCGGGGGGGGGGGGGGGGCGCGCGCCRGGSGGGGSG
GGGSGGGGSGRGGGGSGGGGSGGGGCGAGGCGGAGAGGTGCGGCGGCAGCCAATCAGAGCGGCGCGCTCC
GAAAGTTTCCTTTTATGGCGAGGCGGCGGCGGCGGCGGCCCTATAAAAAGCGAAGCGCGCGGCGGGCGGG
AGTCGCTGCGCGCTGCCTTCGCCCCGTGCCCCGCTCCGCCGCCGCCTCGCGCCGCCCGCCCCGGCTCTGA
CTGACCGCGTTACTCCCACAGGTGAGCGGGCGGGACGGCCCTTCTCCTCCGGGCTGTAATTAGCGCTTGG
TTTAATGACGGCTTGTTTCTTTTCTGTGGCTGCGTGAAAGCCTTGAGGGGCTCCGGGAGGGCCCTTTGTG
CGGGGGGAGCGGCTCGGGGCTGTCCGCGGGGGGACGGCTGCCTTCGGGGGGGACGGGGCAGGGCGGGGTT
CGGCTTCTGGCGTGTGACCGGCGGCTCTAGAGCCTCTGCTAACCATGTTCATGCCTTCTTCTTTTTCCTA
CAGCTCCTGGGCAACGTGCTGGTTATTGTGCTGTCTCATCATTTTGGCAAAGAATTGGATCCGGTACCGC
CACCATGGCGGAAGGATCCGTCGCCAGGCAGCCTGACCTCTTGACCTGCGACGATGAGCCGATCCATATC
CCCGGTGCCATCCAACCGCATGGACTGCTGCTCGCCCTCGCCGCCGACATGACGATCGTTGCCGGCAGCG
ACAACCTTCCCGAACTCACCGGACTGGCGATCGGCGCCCTGATCGGCCGCTCTGCGGCCGATGTCTTCGA
CTCGGAGACGCACAACCGTCTGACGATCGCCTTGGCCGAGCCCGGGGCGGCCGTCGGAGCACCGATCACT
GTCGGCTTCACGATGCGAAAGGACGCAGGCTTCATCGGCTCCTGGCATCGCCATGATCAGCTCATCTTCC
TCGAGCTCGAGCCTCCCCAGCGGGACGTCGCCGAGCCGCAGGCGTTCTTCCGCCGCACCAACAGCGCCAT
CCGCCGCCTGCAGGCCGCCGAAACCTTGGAAAGCGCCTGCGCCGCCGCGGCGCAAGAGGTGCGGAAGATT
ACCGGCTTCGATCGGGTGATGATCTATCGCTTCGCCTCCGACTTCAGCGGCGAAGTGATCGCAGAGGATC
GGTGCGCCGAGGTCGAGTCAAAACTAGGCCTGCACTATCCTGCCTCAACCGTGCCGGCGCAGGCCCGTCG
GCTCTATACCATCAACCCGGTACGGATCATTCCCGATATCAATTATCGGCCGGTGCCGGTCACCCCAGAC
CTCAATCCGGTCACCGGGCGGCCGATTGATCTTAGCTTCGCCATCCTGCGCAGCGTCTCGCCCGTCCATC
TGGAATTCATGCGCAACATAGGCATGCACGGCACGATGTCGATCTCGATTTTGCGCGGCGAGCGACTGTG
GGGATTGATCGTTTGCCATCACCGAACGCCGTACTACGTCGATCTCGATGGCCGCCAAGCCTGCGAGCTA
GTCGCCCAGGTTCTGGCCTGGCAGATCGGCGTGATGGAAGAGCGACCGGTTCACGTGGGAAGTGGGGCTA
CAAACTTCTCACTGCTGAAACAGGCCGGGGATGTGGAGGAAAACCCAGGACCACACGTGACTAGTGTGAG
CAAGGGCGAGGAGCTGTTCACCGGGGTGGTGCCCATCCTGGTCGAGCTGGACGGCGACGTAAACGGCCAC
AAGTTCAGCGTGTCCGGCGAGGGCGAGGGCGATGCCACCTACGGCAAGCTGACCCTGAAGTTCATCTGCA
CCACCGGCAAGCTGCCCGTGCCCTGGCCCACCCTCGTGACCACCCTGACCTACGGCGTGCAGTGCTTCAG
CCGCTACCCCGACCACATGAAGCAGCACGACTTCTTCAAGTCCGCCATGCCCGAAGGCTACGTCCAGGAG
CGCACCATCTTCTTCAAGGACGACGGCAACTACAAGACCCGCGCCGAGGTGAAGTTCGAGGGCGACACCC
TGGTGAACCGCATCGAGCTGAAGGGCATCGACTTCAAGGAGGACGGCAACATCCTGGGGCACAAGCTGGA
GTACAACTACAACAGCCACAACGTCTATATCATGGCCGACAAGCAGAAGAACGGCATCAAGGTGAACTTC
AAGATCCGCCACAACATCGAGGACGGCAGCGTGCAGCTCGCCGACCACTACCAGCAGAACACCCCCATCG
GCGACGGCCCCGTGCTGCTGCCCGACAACCACTACCTGAGCACCCAGTCCGCCCTGAGCAAAGACCCCAA
CGAGAAGCGCGATCACATGGTCCTGCTGGAGTTCGTGACCGCCGCCGGGATCACTCTCGGCATGGACGAG
CTGTACAAGTAAGAATTCGATATCAAGCTTATCGATAATCAACCTCTGGATTACAAAATTTGTGAAAGAT
TGACTGGTATTCTTAACTATGTTGCTCCTTTTACGCTATGTGGATACGCTGCTTTAATGCCTTTGTATCA
TGCTATTGCTTCCCGTATGGCTTTCATTTTCTCCTCCTTGTATAAATCCTGGTTGCTGTCTCTTTATGAG
GAGTTGTGGCCCGTTGTCAGGCAACGTGGCGTGGTGTGCACTGTGTTTGCTGACGCAACCCCCACTGGTT
GGGGCATTGCCACCACCTGTCAGCTCCTTTCCGGGACTTTCGCTTTCCCCCTCCCTATTGCCACGGCGGA
ACTCATCGCCGCCTGCCTTGCCCGCTGCTGGACAGGGGCTCGGCTGTTGGGCACTGACAATTCCGTGGTG
TTGTCGGGGAAATCATCGTCCTTTCCTTGGCTGCTCGCCTGTGTTGCCACCTGGATTCTGCGCGGGACGT
CCTTCTGCTACGTCCCTTCGGCCCTCAATCCAGCGGACCTTCCTTCCCGCGGCCTGCTGCCGGCTCTGCG
GCCTCTTCCGCGTCTTCGCCTTCGCCCTCAGACGAGTCGGATCTCCCTTTGGGCCGCCTCCCCGCATCGA
TACCGTCGACCCGGGCGGCCGCTTCGAGCAGACATGATAAGATACATTGATGAGTTTGGACAAACCACAA
CTAGAATGCAGTGAAAAAAATGCTTTATTTGTGAAATTTGTGATGCTATTGCTTTATTTGTAACCATTAT
AAGCTGCAATAAACAAGTTAACAACAACAATTGCATTCATTTTATGTTTCAGGTTCAGGGGGAGATGTGG
GAGGTTTTTTAAAGCAAGTAAAACCTCTACAAATGTGGTAAAATCGATAAGGATCTTCCTAGAGCATGGC
TACGTAGATAAGTAGCATGGCGGGTTAATCATTAACTACAAGGAACCCCTAGTGATGGAGTTGGCCACTC
CCTCTCTGCGCGCTCGCTCGCTCACTGAGGCCGGGCGACCAAAGGTCGCCCGACGCCCGGGCTTTGCCCG
GGCGGCCTCAGTGAGCGAGCGAGCGCGCAGCTGCATTAATGAATCGGCCAACGCGCGGGGAGAGGCGGTT
TGCGTATTGGGCGCTCTTCCGCTTCCTCGCTCACTGACTCGCTGCGCTCGGTCGTTCGGCTGCGGCGAGC
GGTATCAGCTCACTCAAAGGCGGTAATACGGTTATCCACAGAATCAGGGGATAACGCAGGAAAGAACATG
TGAGCAAAAGGCCAGCAAAAGGCCAGGAACCGTAAAAAGGCCGCGTTGCTGGCGTTTTTCCATAGGCTCC
GCCCCCCTGACGAGCATCACAAAAATCGACGCTCAAGTCAGAGGTGGCGAAACCCGACAGGACTATAAAG
ATACCAGGCGTTTCCCCCTGGAAGCTCCCTCGTGCGCTCTCCTGTTCCGACCCTGCCGCTTACCGGATAC
CTGTCCGCCTTTCTCCCTTCGGGAAGCGTGGCGCTTTCTCATAGCTCACGCTGTAGGTATCTCAGTTCGG
TGTAGGTCGTTCGCTCCAAGCTGGGCTGTGTGCACGAACCCCCCGTTCAGCCCGACCGCTGCGCCTTATC
CGGTAACTATCGTCTTGAGTCCAACCCGGTAAGACACGACTTATCGCCACTGGCAGCAGCCACTGGTAAC
AGGATTAGCAGAGCGAGGTATGTAGGCGGTGCTACAGAGTTCTTGAAGTGGTGGCCTAACTACGGCTACA
CTAGAAGAACAGTATTTGGTATCTGCGCTCTGCTGAAGCCAGTTACCTTCGGAAAAAGAGTTGGTAGCTC
TTGATCCGGCAAACAAACCACCGCTGGTAGCGGTGGTTTTTTTGTTTGCAAGCAGCAGATTACGCGCAGA
AAAAAAGGATCTCAAGAAGATCCTTTGATCTTTTCTACGGGGTCTGACGCTCAGTGGAACGAAAACTCAC
GTTAAGGGATTTTGGTCATGAGATTATCAAAAAGGATCTTCACCTAGATCCTTTTAAATTAAAAATGAAG
TTTTAAATCAATCTAAAGTATATATGAGTAAACTTGGTCTGACAGTTACCAATGCTTAATCAGTGAGGCA
CCTATCTCAGCGATCTGTCTATTTCGTTCATCCATAGTTGCCTGACTCCCCGTCGTGTAGATAACTACGA
TACGGGAGGGCTTACCATCTGGCCCCAGTGCTGCAATGATACCGCGAGACCCACGCTCACCGGCTCCAGA
TTTATCAGCAATAAACCAGCCAGCCGGAAGGGCCGAGCGCAGAAGTGGTCCTGCAACTTTATCCGCCTCC
ATCCAGTCTATTAATTGTTGCCGGGAAGCTAGAGTAAGTAGTTCGCCAGTTAATAGTTTGCGCAACGTTG
TTGCCATTGCTACAGGCATCGTGGTGTCACGCTCGTCGTTTGGTATGGCTTCATTCAGCTCCGGTTCCCA
ACGATCAAGGCGAGTTACATGATCCCCCATGTTGTGCAAAAAAGCGGTTAGCTCCTTCGGTCCTCCGATC
GTTGTCAGAAGTAAGTTGGCCGCAGTGTTATCACTCATGGTTATGGCAGCACTGCATAATTCTCTTACTG
TCATGCCATCCGTAAGATGCTTTTCTGTGACTGGTGAGTACTCAACCAAGTCATTCTGAGAATAGTGTAT
GCGGCGACCGAGTTGCTCTTGCCCGGCGTCAATACGGGATAATACCGCGCCACATAGCAGAACTTTAAAA
GTGCTCATCATTGGAAAACGTTCTTCGGGGCGAAAACTCTCAAGGATCTTACCGCTGTTGAGATCCAGTT
CGATGTAACCCACTCGTGCACCCAACTGATCTTCAGCATCTTTTACTTTCACCAGCGTTTCTGGGTGAGC
AAAAACAGGAAGGCAAAATGCCGCAAAAAAGGGAATAAGGGCGACACGGAAATGTTGAATACTCATACTC
TTCCTTTTTCAATATTATTGAAGCATTTATCAGGGTTATTGTCTCATGAGCGGATACATATTTGAATGTA
TTTAGAAAAATAAACAAATAGGGGTTCCGCGCACATTTCCCCGAAAAGTGCCACCTAAATTGTAAGCGTT
AATATTTTGTTAAAATTCGCGTTAAATTTTTGTTAAATCAGCTCATTTTTTAACCAATAGGCCGAAATCG
GCAAAATCCCTTATAAATCAAAAGAATAGACCGAGATAGGGT
[37 nt withheld, positions 5923-5959]
AAAGAACGTGGACTCCAACGTCAAAGG
[49 nt withheld, positions 5987-6035]
T
[91 nt withheld, positions 6037-6127]
G
[124 nt withheld, positions 6129-6252]
CCCATTCGCCATTCAGGCTGCGCAACTGTTGGGAAGGGCGATCGGTGCGGGCCTCTTCGCTATTACGCCA
GCTGCGCGCTCGCTCGCTCACTGAGGCCGCCCGGGCAAAGCCCGGGCGTCGGGCGACCTTTGGTCGCCCG
GCCTCAGTGAGCGAGCGAGCGCGCAGAGAGGGAGTGGCCAACTCCATCACTAGGGGTTCCTTGTAGTTAA
TGATTAACCCGCCATGCTACT
